Addgene plasmid #188096: pCAG-OSF-ATG13 (2-197)-K18D
Purpose: Expresses human ATG13 HORMA K18D mutant in mammalian cells
Depositing lab: James Hurley. Depositing organization: University of California, Berkeley. Publication: Structural basis for ATG9A recruitment to the ULK1 complex in mitophagy initiation. Ren X, Nguyen TN, Lam WK, Buffalo CZ, Lazarou M, Yokom AL, Hurley JH. Sci Adv. 2023 Feb 15;9(7):eadg2997. doi: 10.1126/sciadv.adg2997. Epub 2023 Feb 15. PubMed 36791199.
Backbone
  Vector backbone: pCAG
  Vector type: Mammalian Expression
Growth in bacteria
  Bacterial resistance: Ampicillin, 100 μg/mL
  Growth temperature: 37°C
  Growth strain: DH5alpha
  Copy number: High Copy
Gene/Insert
  Gene/Insert name: ATG13 (alt name: Strep-strep-Flag-ATG13 (2-197)-K18D-stop)
  Species: H. sapiens (human)
  Mutation: ATG13 (2-197)-K18D
  Entrez Gene: ATG13 (a.k.a. KIAA0652, PARATARG8)
  Promoter: CMV
  Tag / fusion protein: strep-strep-Flag tag (N terminal on insert)
  Cloning method: Restriction Enzyme; 5′ cloning site KpnI (unknown if destroyed); 3′ cloning site XhoI (unknown if destroyed)
  Sequencing primers: 5′ ccgctttctggtatgccgtgcg; 3′ gagccagggcattggccacac
Terms and licenses: Academic/Nonprofit Terms; Industry Terms: Not Available to Industry
How to cite: pCAG-OSF-ATG13 (2-197)-K18D was a gift from James Hurley (Addgene plasmid # 188096 ; http://n2t.net/addgene:188096 ; RRID:Addgene_188096)
