[The description below was written by a language model from this plasmid's Addgene catalogue record and pLannotate feature annotations shown in this document.]
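Description:
pCAG-OSF-ATG13 (2-197)-K18D is a mammalian expression plasmid of about 5.5 kb built on the pCAG backbone. It produces a tagged fragment of human ATG13 carrying a lysine-to-aspartate substitution at residue 18. It is maintained in E. coli as a high-copy plasmid through a ColE1/pUC-type origin and selected with ampicillin via the β-lactamase gene and its own promoter. The backbone also carries remnants of lac regulatory sequence and short lacI fragments, along with an SV40 origin, a partial SV40 promoter and an SV40 poly(A) signal. The SV40 origin can support episomal replication in cells that express large T antigen. No mammalian selection marker is annotated.

The catalogue lists the promoter as CMV. The feature table shows the CMV immediate-early enhancer followed by a chimeric chicken β-actin/rabbit β-globin intron, which matches the composite CAG arrangement implied by the backbone name, although the β-actin core promoter is not itself annotated. Downstream, the open reading frame begins with two Strep-Tag II sequences and a FLAG epitope (the "OSF" tag). These are fused to the N terminus of ATG13 residues 2–197, the HORMA domain, and the frame ends in a stop codon. The short β-globin coding fragments flanking the insert are vector-derived sequence, and transcripts terminate at the rabbit β-globin poly(A) signal. The insert was cloned between KpnI and XhoI sites.

The tandem Strep tags allow affinity purification on Strep-Tactin resin, and FLAG allows detection or immunoprecipitation. The associated publication concerns ATG9A recruitment to the ULK1 complex during mitophagy initiation, so the K18D mutant was probably made to test a HORMA-domain interaction, though the record does not state its specific effect.
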