Features (pLannotate 1.2.2; 20 found; start..end, strand, type, name):
      4..383     +  enhancer       CMV enhancer: human cytomegalovirus immediate early enhancer
    661..1677    +  intron         chimeric intron: chimera between introns from chicken β-actin and rabbit β-globin
   1675..1731    +  CDS            HBB (fragment): HBB_LEPEU - Experimental evidence at protein level: Swiss-Prot protein existence level 1. Involved in oxygen transport from the lung to the various peripheral tissues. From Lepus europaeus (European hare).
   1766..1785    +  CDS            Strep-Tag II (fragment): peptide that binds Strep-Tactin®, an engineered form of streptavidin
   1826..1848    +  CDS            Strep-Tag II (fragment): peptide that binds Strep-Tactin®, an engineered form of streptavidin
   1856..1879    +  CDS            FLAG: FLAG® epitope tag, followed by an enterokinase cleavage site
   1886..2473    +  CDS            ATG13 (fragment): ATG13_HUMAN - Also known as KIAA0652. Experimental evidence at protein level: Swiss-Prot protein existence level 1. Autophagy factor required for autophagosome formation and mitophagy. Target of the TOR kinase signaling pathway that regulates autophagy through the control of the phosphorylation status of ATG13 and ULK1, and the regulation of the ATG13-ULK1-RB1CC1 complex. Through its regulation of ULK1 activity, plays a role in the regulation of the kinase activity of mTORC1 and cell proliferation. From Homo sapiens (Human).
   2483..2560    +  CDS            HBB (fragment): HBB_PONPY - Experimental evidence at transcript level: Swiss-Prot protein existence level 2. Involved in oxygen transport from the lung to the various peripheral tissues. From Pongo pygmaeus (Bornean orangutan).
   2631..2686    +  polyA_signal   β-globin poly(A) signal: rabbit β-globin polyadenylation signal (Gil and Proudfoot, 1987)
   3071..3087    -  protein_bind   lac operator: The lac repressor binds to the lac operator to inhibit transcription in E. coli. This inhibition can be relieved by adding lactose or isopropyl-β-D-thiogalactopyranoside (IPTG). lac repressor encoded by lacI
   3095..3125    -  promoter       lac promoter: promoter for the E. coli lac operon
   3140..3161    -  protein_bind   CAP binding site: CAP binding activates transcription in the presence of cAMP. E. coli catabolite activator protein
   3174..3213    -  CDS            lacI (fragment): lac repressor; lacI; The lac repressor binds to the lac operator to inhibit transcription in E. coli. This inhibition can be relieved by adding lactose or isopropyl-β-D-thiogalactopyranoside (IPTG).
   3220..3242    +  promoter       SV40 promoter (fragment): SV40 enhancer and early promoter
   3266..3401    +  rep_origin     SV40 ori: SV40 origin of replication
   3421..3555    +  polyA_signal   SV40 poly(A) signal: SV40 polyadenylation signal
   3557..3611    -  CDS            lacI (fragment): lac repressor; lacI; The lac repressor binds to the lac operator to inhibit transcription in E. coli. This inhibition can be relieved by adding lactose or isopropyl-β-D-thiogalactopyranoside (IPTG).
   3794..4382    -  rep_origin     ori: high-copy-number ColE1/pMB1/pBR322/pUC origin of replication
   4553..5413    -  CDS            AmpR: β-lactamase; bla; confers resistance to ampicillin, carbenicillin, and related antibiotics
   5414..5518    -  promoter       AmpR promoter: bla
>Addgene plasmid #188096 | pCAG-OSF-ATG13 (2-197)-K18D | addgene full sequence | sequence record 369735 | Addgene NGS Result
GTCGACATTGATTATTGACTAGTTATTAATAGTAATCAATTACGGGGTCATTAGTTCATAGCCCATATAT
GGAGTTCCGCGTTACATAACTTACGGTAAATGGCCCGCCTGGCTGACCGCCCAACGACCCCCGCCCATTG
ACGTCAATAATGACGTATGTTCCCATAGTAACGCCAATAGGGACTTTCCATTGACGTCAATGGGTGGAGT
ATTTACGGTAAACTGCCCACTTGGCAGTACATCAAGTGTATCATATGCCAAGTACGCCCCCTATTGACGT
CAATGACGGTAAATGGCCCGCCTGGCATTATGCCCAGTACATGACCTTATGGGACTTTCCTACTTGGCAG
TACATCTACGTATTAGTCATCGCTATTACCATGGTCGAGGTGAGCCCCACGTTCTGCTTCACTCTCCCCA
TCTCCCCCCCCTCCCCACCCCCAATTTTGTATTTATTTATTTTTTAATTATTTTGTGCAGCGATGGGGGC
GGGGGGGGGGGGGGGGCGCGCCRGGSGGGGSGGGGSGGGGSGRGGGGSGGGGSGGGGSGRGGCGGRGAGG
TGCGGCGGCAGCCAATCAGAGCGGCGCGCTCCGAAAGTTTCCTTTTATGGCGAGGCGGCGGCGGCGGCGG
CCCTATAAAAAGCGAAGCGCGCGGCGGGCGGGAGTCGCTGCGCGCTGCCTTCGCCCCGTGCCCCGCTCCG
CCGCCGCCTCGCGCCGCCCGCCCCGGCTCTGACTGACCGCGTTACTCCCACAGGTGAGCGGGCGGGACGG
CCCTTCTCCTCCGGGCTGTAATTAGCGCTTGGTTTAATGACGGCTTGTTTCTTTTCTGTGGCTGCGTGAA
AGCCTTGAGGGGCTCCGGGAGGGCCCTTTGTGCGGGGGGAGCGGCTCGGGGGGTGCGTGCGTGTGTGTGT
GCGTGGGGAGCGCCGCGTGCGGCTCCGCGCTGCCCGGCGGCTGTGAGCGCTGCGGGCGCGGCGCGGGGCT
TTGTGCGCTCCGCAGTGTGCGCGAGGGGAGCGCGGCCGGGGGCGGTGCCCCGCGGTGCGGGGGGGGCTGC
GAGGGGAACAAAGGCTGCGTGCGGGGTGTGTGCGTGGGGGGGTGAGCAGGGGGTGTGGGCGCGTCGGTCG
GGCTGCAACCCCCCCTGCACCCCCCTCCCCGAGTTGCTGAGCACGGCCCGGCTTCGGGTGCGGGGCTCCG
TACGGGGCGTGGCGCGGGGCTCGCCGTGCCGGGCGGGGGGTGGCGGCAGGTGGGGGTGCCGGGCGGGGCG
GGGCCGCCTCGGGCCGGGGAGGGCTCGGGGGAGGGGCGCGGCGGCCCCCGGAGCGCCGGCGGCTGTCGAG
GCGCGGCGAGCCGCAGCCATTGCCTTTTATGGTAATCGTGCGAGAGGGCGCAGGGACTTCCTTTGTCCCA
AATCTGTGCGGAGCCGAAATCTGGGAGGCGCCGCCGCACCCCCTCTAGCGGGCGCGGGGCGAAGCGGTGC
GGCGCCGGCAGGAAGGAAATGGGCGGGGAGGGCCTTCGTGCGTCGCCGCGCCGCCGTCCCCTTCTCCCTC
TCCAGCCTCGGGGCTGTCCGCGGGGGGACGGCTGCCTTCGGGGGGGACGGGGCAGGGCGGGGTTCGGCTT
CTGGCGTGTGACCGGCGGCTCTAGAGCCTCTGCTAACCATGTTCATGCCTTCTTCTTTTTCCTACAGCTC
CTGGGCAACGTGCTGGTTATTGTGCTGTCTCATCATTTTGGCAAAGAATTCCTCGATCGACGGTATCGAT
GCCACCATGGCTAGCTGGAGCCACCCGCAGTTCGAGAAAGGTGGAGGTGCCCGAGGTGGATCGGGAGGTG
GATCGTGGAGCCACCCGCAGTTCGAAAAAGGATTCGATTACAAGGATGACGATGACAAGGGTACCGAGAC
CGACCTCAACAGCCAGGACCGTAAAGACCTCGACAAGTTCATTGATTTTTTCGCCCTCAAGACCGTGCAG
GTGATCGTGCAGGCCCGGCTGGGAGAGAAAATCTGCACACGCAGCTCCTCTTCACCCACCGGTTCTGACT
GGTTCAACCTGGCTATTAAGGATATCCCTGAAGTGACTCACGAAGCAAAGAAAGCACTCGCTGGACAGCT
GCCAGCAGTGGGTCGTTCAATGTGTGTCGAGATCTCCCTGAAGACATCTGAAGGAGACTCAATGGAGCTC
GAAATTTGGTGCCTGGAGATGAACGAAAAGTGTGATAAAGAGATCAAAGTGAGCTACACCGTCTATAATC
GTCTGTCCCTGCTCCTGAAATCTCTCCTGGCCATCACTCGGGTGACACCTGCTTACCGCCTCAGTAGGAA
GCAGGGTCATGAATATGTGATTCTGTACAGGATCTATTTCGGCGAGGTCCAGCTCTCCGGACTGGGTGAA
GGCTTTCAGACTGTGCGTGTCGGAACCGTGGGAACTCCAGTCGGCACAATTACCCTCTCTTGCGCATACC
GTATCAATCTGGCCTTCATGTCATAACTCGAGGAATTCACTCCTCAGGTGCAGGCTGCCTATCAGAAGGT
GGTGGCTGGTGTGGCCAATGCCCTGGCTCACAAATACCACTGAGATCTTTTTCCCTCTGCCAAAAATTAT
GGGGACATCATGAAGCCCCTTGAGCATCTGACTTCTGGCTAATAAAGGAAATTTATTTTCATTGCAATAG
TGTGTTGGAATTTTTTGTGTCTCTCACTCGGAAGGACATATGGGAGGGCAAATCATTTAAAACATCAGAA
TGAGTATTTGGTTTAGAGTTTGGCAACATATGCCCATATGCTGGCTGCCATGAACAAAGGTTGGCTATAA
AGAGGTCATCAGTATATGAAACAGCCCCCTGCTGTCCATTCCTTATTCCATAGAAAAGCCTTGACTTGAG
GTTAGATTTTTTTTATATTTTGTTTTGTGTTATTTTTTTCTTTAACATCCCTAAAATTTTCCTTACATGT
TTTACTAGCCAGATTTTTCCTCCTCTCCTGACTACTCCCAGTCATAGCTGTCCCTCTTCTCTTATGGAGA
TCCCTCGACCTGCAGCCCAAGCTTGGCGTAATCATGGTCATAGCTGTTTCCTGTGTGAAATTGTTATCCG
CTCACAATTCCACACAACATACGAGCCGGAAGCATAAAGTGTAAAGCCTGGGGTGCCTAATGAGTGAGCT
AACTCACATTAATTGCGTTGCGCTCACTGCCCGCTTTCCAGTCGGGAAACCTGTCGTGCCAGCGGATCCG
CATCTCAATTAGTCAGCAACCATAGTCCCGCCCCTAACTCCGCCCATCCCGCCCCTAACTCCGCCCAGTT
CCGCCCATTCTCCGCCCCATGGCTGACTAATTTTTTTTATTTATGCAGAGGCCGAGGCCGCCTCGGCCTC
TGAGCTATTCCAGAAGTAGTGAGGAGGCTTTTTTGGAGGCCTAGGCTTTTGCAAAAAGCTAACTTGTTTA
TTGCAGCTTATAATGGTTACAAATAAAGCAATAGCATCACAAATTTCACAAATAAAGCATTTTTTTCACT
GCATTCTAGTTGTGGTTTGTCCAAACTCATCAATGTATCTTATCATGTCTGGATCCGCTGCATTAATGAA
TCGGCCAACGCGCGGGGAGAGGCGGTTTGCGTATTGGGCGCTCTTCCGCTTCCTCGCTCACTGACTCGCT
GCGCTCGGTCGTTCGGCTGCGGCGAGCGGTATCAGCTCACTCAAAGGCGGTAATACGGTTATCCACAGAA
TCAGGGGATAACGCAGGAAAGAACATGTGAGCAAAAGGCCAGCAAAAGGCCAGGAACCGTAAAAAGGCCG
CGTTGCTGGCGTTTTTCCATAGGCTCCGCCCCCCTGACGAGCATCACAAAAATCGACGCTCAAGTCAGAG
GTGGCGAAACCCGACAGGACTATAAAGATACCAGGCGTTTCCCCCTGGAAGCTCCCTCGTGCGCTCTCCT
GTTCCGACCCTGCCGCTTACCGGATACCTGTCCGCCTTTCTCCCTTCGGGAAGCGTGGCGCTTTCTCATA
GCTCACGCTGTAGGTATCTCAGTTCGGTGTAGGTCGTTCGCTCCAAGCTGGGCTGTGTGCACGAACCCCC
CGTTCAGCCCGACCGCTGCGCCTTATCCGGTAACTATCGTCTTGAGTCCAACCCGGTAAGACACGACTTA
TCGCCACTGGCAGCAGCCACTGGTAACAGGATTAGCAGAGCGAGGTATGTAGGCGGTGCTACAGAGTTCT
TGAAGTGGTGGCCTAACTACGGCTACACTAGAAGAACAGTATTTGGTATCTGCGCTCTGCTGAAGCCAGT
TACCTTCGGAAAAAGAGTTGGTAGCTCTTGATCCGGCAAACAAACCACCGCTGGTAGCGGTGGTTTTTTT
GTTTGCAAGCAGCAGATTACGCGCAGAAAAAAAGGATCTCAAGAAGATCCTTTGATCTTTTCTACGGGGT
CTGACGCTCAGTGGAACGAAAACTCACGTTAAGGGATTTTGGTCATGAGATTATCAAAAAGGATCTTCAC
CTAGATCCTTTTAAATTAAAAATGAAGTTTTAAATCAATCTAAAGTATATATGAGTAAACTTGGTCTGAC
AGTTACCAATGCTTAATCAGTGAGGCACCTATCTCAGCGATCTGTCTATTTCGTTCATCCATAGTTGCCT
GACTCCCCGTCGTGTAGATAACTACGATACGGGAGGGCTTACCATCTGGCCCCAGTGCTGCAATGATACC
GCGAGACCCACGCTCACCGGCTCCAGATTTATCAGCAATAAACCAGCCAGCCGGAAGGGCCGAGCGCAGA
AGTGGTCCTGCAACTTTATCCGCCTCCATCCAGTCTATTAATTGTTGCCGGGAAGCTAGAGTAAGTAGTT
CGCCAGTTAATAGTTTGCGCAACGTTGTTGCCATTGCTACAGGCATCGTGGTGTCACGCTCGTCGTTTGG
TATGGCTTCATTCAGCTCCGGTTCCCAACGATCAAGGCGAGTTACATGATCCCCCATGTTGTGCAAAAAA
GCGGTTAGCTCCTTCGGTCCTCCGATCGTTGTCAGAAGTAAGTTGGCCGCAGTGTTATCACTCATGGTTA
TGGCAGCACTGCATAATTCTCTTACTGTCATGCCATCCGTAAGATGCTTTTCTGTGACTGGTGAGTACTC
AACCAAGTCATTCTGAGAATAGTGTATGCGGCGACCGAGTTGCTCTTGCCCGGCGTCAATACGGGATAAT
ACCGCGCCACATAGCAGAACTTTAAAAGTGCTCATCATTGGAAAACGTTCTTCGGGGCGAAAACTCTCAA
GGATCTTACCGCTGTTGAGATCCAGTTCGATGTAACCCACTCGTGCACCCAACTGATCTTCAGCATCTTT
TACTTTCACCAGCGTTTCTGGGTGAGCAAAAACAGGAAGGCAAAATGCCGCAAAAAAGGGAATAAGGGCG
ACACGGAAATGTTGAATACTCATACTCTTCCTTTTTCAATATTATTGAAGCATTTATCAGGGTTATTGTC
TCATGAGCGGATACATATTTGAATGTATTTAGAAAAATAAACAAATAGGGGTTCCGCGCACATTTCCCCG
AAAAGTGCCACCTGG
