>Addgene plasmid #188096 | pCAG-OSF-ATG13 (2-197)-K18D | depositor partial sequence | sequence record 364958 | ATG13 (2-197)-K18D (kpnI/xhoI)
GAGACCGACCTCAACAGCCAGGACCGTAAAGACCTCGACAAGTTCATTGATTTTTTCGCCCTCAAGACCG
TGCAGGTGATCGTGCAGGCCCGGCTGGGAGAGAAAATCTGCACACGCAGCTCCTCTTCACCCACCGGTTC
TGACTGGTTCAACCTGGCTATTAAGGATATCCCTGAAGTGACTCACGAAGCAAAGAAAGCACTCGCTGGA
CAGCTGCCAGCAGTGGGTCGTTCAATGTGTGTCGAGATCTCCCTGAAGACATCTGAAGGAGACTCAATGG
AGCTCGAAATTTGGTGCCTGGAGATGAACGAAAAGTGTGATAAAGAGATCAAAGTGAGCTACACCGTCTA
TAATCGTCTGTCCCTGCTCCTGAAATCTCTCCTGGCCATCACTCGGGTGACACCTGCTTACCGCCTCAGT
AGGAAGCAGGGTCATGAATATGTGATTCTGTACAGGATCTATTTCGGCGAGGTCCAGCTCTCCGGACTGG
GTGAAGGCTTTCAGACTGTGCGTGTCGGTACCGTGGGAACTCCAGTCGGCACAATTACCCTCTCTTGCGC
ATACCGTATCAATCTGGCCTTCATGTCATAA
